Addgene plasmid #84491: pRK5-Flag CASTOR1 ACT1
Purpose: overexpression of CASTOR1 ACT1 domain (aa 1-169)
Depositing lab: David Sabatini. Depositing organization: Whitehead Institute for Biomedical Research. Publication: The CASTOR Proteins Are Arginine Sensors for the mTORC1 Pathway. Chantranupong L, Scaria SM, Saxton RA, Gygi MP, Shen K, Wyant GA, Wang T, Harper JW, Gygi SP, Sabatini DM. Cell. 2016 Mar 24;165(1):153-64. doi: 10.1016/j.cell.2016.02.035. Epub 2016 Mar 10. PubMed 26972053.
Backbone
  Vector backbone: pRK5
  Vector type: Mammalian Expression
Growth in bacteria
  Bacterial resistance: Ampicillin, 100 μg/mL
  Growth temperature: 37°C
  Growth strain: DH5alpha
  Copy number: Unknown
Gene/Insert
  Gene/Insert name: CASTOR1 ACT1
  Species: H. sapiens (human)
  Mutation: 1-169 amino acid
  Entrez Gene: GATSL3 (a.k.a. CASTOR1)
  Promoter: CMV
  Tag / fusion protein: FLAG (N terminal on insert)
  Cloning method: Restriction Enzyme; 5′ cloning site SalI (unknown if destroyed); 3′ cloning site NotI (unknown if destroyed)
  Sequencing primers: 5′ ATT TAG GTG ACA CTA TAG; 3′ TGT AAC CAT TAT AAG CTG
Terms and licenses: Academic/Nonprofit Terms; Industry Terms: Not Available to Industry
How to cite: pRK5-Flag CASTOR1 ACT1 was a gift from David Sabatini (Addgene plasmid # 84491 ; http://n2t.net/addgene:84491 ; RRID:Addgene_84491)
