[The description below was written by a language model from this plasmid's Addgene catalogue record and pLannotate feature annotations shown in this document.]
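Description:
pRK5-Flag CASTOR1 ACT1 is a 5.2 kb mammalian expression plasmid built on the pRK5 backbone for overexpressing an N-terminally FLAG-tagged fragment of human CASTOR1 (also known as GATSL3). The insert covers amino acids 1-169, which the record designates the ACT1 domain, and was cloned between SalI and NotI sites. Transcription is driven by the human cytomegalovirus immediate early enhancer and promoter. A short fragment of CMV intron A and an SP6 bacteriophage promoter lie in the 5′ leader; the SP6 site could support in vitro transcription and also serves as a sequencing primer site. The FLAG epitope lies just upstream of the annotated CASTOR1 coding segment, and an SV40 polyadenylation signal terminates the message. The automated annotation also flags a partial match to a mouse immunoglobulin heavy chain signal sequence upstream of the tag. This is only a fragment, and the record does not indicate that it is functional or part of the expressed protein.

In E. coli the plasmid is propagated through a high-copy ColE1/pUC-type origin and selected with ampicillin via the β-lactamase gene. The remaining backbone features include an M13 origin for single-stranded DNA production and an SV40 enhancer/early promoter region. There are also remnants of lacZα, lacI, rop and bom, together with lac promoter/operator elements, which are vestiges of the parental cloning vectors. No mammalian selection marker is annotated, so the construct suits transient transfection. CASTOR1 is described in the associated study as an arginine sensor for the mTORC1 pathway. A tagged domain truncation such as this one would typically be used for anti-FLAG detection or immunoprecipitation to map which parts of the protein mediate its interactions or function.
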