Features (pLannotate 1.2.2; 21 found; start..end, strand, type, name):
     14..393     +  enhancer       CMV enhancer: human cytomegalovirus immediate early enhancer
    394..597     +  promoter       CMV promoter: human cytomegalovirus (CMV) immediate early promoter
    733..776     +  intron         CMV intron (fragment): modified intron A from human cytomegalovirus
    828..846     +  promoter       SP6 promoter: promoter for bacteriophage SP6 RNA polymerase
    850..887     +  CDS            IgH signal sequence (fragment): signal sequence from the mouse immunoglobulin heavy chain variable region
    940..960     +  CDS            FLAG (fragment): FLAG® epitope tag, followed by an enterokinase cleavage site
    985..1491    +  CDS            CASTOR1 (fragment): CAST1_HUMAN - Also known as GATSL3 From Homo sapiens (Human).
   1541..1675    +  polyA_signal   SV40 poly(A) signal: SV40 polyadenylation signal
   1744..2101    +  promoter       SV40 promoter: SV40 enhancer and early promoter
   2120..2274    +  CDS            lacZα (fragment): LacZα fragment of β-galactosidase; lacZ fragment
   2280..2331    -  misc_feature   bom (fragment): basis of mobility region from pBR322
   2350..2730    +  rep_origin     M13 ori (sequence partly withheld): M13 bacteriophage origin of replication; arrow indicates direction of (+) strand synthesis
   2806..2855    -  misc_feature   bom (fragment): basis of mobility region from pBR322
   2957..2992    -  CDS            rop (fragment): Rop protein, which maintains plasmids at low copy number; rop
   3087..3191    +  promoter       AmpR promoter: bla
   3192..4052    +  CDS            AmpR: β-lactamase; bla; confers resistance to ampicillin, carbenicillin, and related antibiotics
   4223..4811    +  rep_origin     ori: high-copy-number ColE1/pMB1/pBR322/pUC origin of replication
   4994..5086    +  CDS            lacI (fragment): lac repressor; lacI; The lac repressor binds to the lac operator to inhibit transcription in E. coli. This inhibition can be relieved by adding lactose or isopropyl-β-D-thiogalactopyranoside (IPTG).
   5099..5120    +  protein_bind   CAP binding site: CAP binding activates transcription in the presence of cAMP. E. coli catabolite activator protein
   5135..5165    +  promoter       lac promoter: promoter for the E. coli lac operon
   5173..5189    +  protein_bind   lac operator: The lac repressor binds to the lac operator to inhibit transcription in E. coli. This inhibition can be relieved by adding lactose or isopropyl-β-D-thiogalactopyranoside (IPTG). lac repressor encoded by lacI
>Addgene plasmid #84491 | pRK5-Flag CASTOR1 ACT1 | addgene full sequence | sequence record 163546 | Addgene Assembled Sequence
TTCGAGCTCGCCCGACATTGATTATTGACTAGTTATTAATAGTAATCAATTACGGGGTCATTAGTTCATA
GCCCATATATGGAGTTCCGCGTTACATAACTTACGGTAAATGGCCCGCCTGGCTGACCGCCCAACGACCC
CCGCCCATTGACGTCAATAATGACGTATGTTCCCATAGTAACGCCAATAGGGACTTTCCATTGACGTCAA
TGGGTGGAGTATTTACGGTAAACTGCCCACTTGGCAGTACATCAAGTGTATCATATGCCAAGTACGCCCC
CTATTGACGTCAATGACGGTAAATGGCCCGCCTGGCATTATGCCCAGTACATGACCTTATGGGACTTTCC
TACTTGGCAGTACATCTACGTATTAGTCATCGCTATTACCATGGTGATGCGGTTTTGGCAGTACATCAAT
GGGCGTGGATAGCGGTTTGACTCACGGGGATTTCCAAGTCTCCACCCCATTGACGTCAATGGGAGTTTGT
TTTGGCACCAAAATCAACGGGACTTTCCAAAATGTCGTAACAACTCCGCCCCATTGACGCAAATGGGCGG
TAGGCGTGTACGGTGGGAGGTCTATATAAGCAGAGCTCGTTTAGTGAACCGTCAGATCGCCTGGAGACGC
CATCCACGCTGTTTTGACCTCCATAGAAGACACCGGGACCGATCCAGCCTCCGCGGCCGGGAACGGTGCA
TTGGAACGCGGATTCCCCGTGCCAAGAGTGACGTAAGTACCGCCTATAGAGTCTATAGGCCCACCCCCTT
GGCTTCGTTAGAACGCGGCTACAATTAATACATAACCTTATGTATCATACACATACGATTTAGGTGACAC
TATAGAATAACATCCACTTTGCCTTTCTCTCCACAGGTGTCCACTCCCAGGTCCAACTGCACCTCGGTTC
TATCGATTGAATTCACCATGGAAATGGACTACAAGGATGACGATGACAAGGGTGGTGGTGGTGGTGCGTC
GACGATGGAGCTGCACATCCTAGAACACCGGGTGCGGGTGCTGAGCGTCGCCCGTCCCGGTCTCTGGCTC
TACACCCACCCGCTCATCAAGCTGCTCTTCCTGCCCCGCCGCAGCCGGTGCAAGTTCTTCAGCCTGACGG
AGACCCCTGAGGATTACACGCTTATGGTGGACGAGGAGGGCTTTAAAGAGCTGCCCCCATCTGAGTTCCT
GCAAGTAGCTGAGGCCACATGGCTGGTGCTGAACGTGTCGTCTCACAGCGGTGCGGCAGTGCAGGCTGCT
GGGGTCACCAAGATCGCCCGTTCGGTCATCGCGCCACTGGCCGAGCACCACGTGTCTGTGCTGATGCTGT
CCACTTACCAGACGGACTTCATCCTGGTGCGGGAGCAGGACCTGTCCGTGGTGATCCACACGCTGGCCCA
GGAGTTCGACATTTACCGCGAGGTGGGCGGAGAGCCTGTGCCTGTGACGAGGGATGATTCCAGCAATGGC
TTTCCCCGCACTCAGCATGGGTGAGCGGCCGCTAAGTAAGTAAGGATCCCCAGCTTGGCCGCCATGGCCC
AACTTGTTTATTGCAGCTTATAATGGTTACAAATAAAGCAATAGCATCACAAATTTCACAAATAAAGCAT
TTTTTTCACTGCATTCTAGTTGTGGTTTGTCCAAACTCATCAATGTATCTTATCATGTCTGGATCGGGAA
TTAATTCGGCGCAGCACCATGGCCTGAAATAACCTCTGAAAGAGGAACTTGGTTAGGTACCTTCTGAGGC
GGAAAGAACCAGCTGTGGAATGTGTGTCAGTTAGGGTGTGGAAAGTCCCCAGGCTCCCCAGCAGGCAGAA
GTATGCAAAGCATGCATCTCAATTAGTCAGCAACCAGGTGTGGAAAGTCCCCAGGCTCCCCAGCAGGCAG
AAGTATGCAAAGCATGCATCTCAATTAGTCAGCAACCATAGTCCCGCCCCTAACTCCGCCCATCCCGCCC
CTAACTCCGCCCAGTTCCGCCCATTCTCCGCCCCATGGCTGACTAATTTTTTTTATTTATGCAGAGGCCG
AGGCCGCCTCGGCCTCTGAGCTATTCCAGAAGTAGTGAGGAGGCTTTTTTGGAGGCCTAGGCTTTTGCAA
AAAGCTGTTAACAGCTTGGCACTGGCCGTCGTTTTACAACGTCGTGACTGGGAAAACCCTGGCGTTACCC
AACTTAATCGCCTTGCAGCACATCCCCCTTTCGCCAGCTGGCGTAATAGCGAAGAGGCCCGCACCGATCG
CCCTTCCCAACAGTTGCGCAGCCTGAATGGCGAATGGCGCCTGATGCGGTATTTTCTCCTTACGCATCTG
TGCGGTATTTCACACCGCATA
[142 nt withheld, positions 2332-2473]
C
[141 nt withheld, positions 2475-2615]
CCTTTGACGTTGGAGTCCACGTTCTTT
[37 nt withheld, positions 2643-2679]
ACCCTATCTCGGGCTATTCTTTTGATTTATAAGGGATTTTGCCGATTTCGGCCTATTGGTTAAAAAATGA
GCTGATTTAACAAAAATTTAACGCGAATTTTAACAAAATATTAACGTTTACAATTTTATGGTGCACTCTC
AGTACAATCTGCTCTGATGCCGCATAGTTAAGCCAGCCCCGACACCCGCCAACACCCGCTGACGCGCCCT
GACGGGCTTGTCTGCTCCCGGCATCCGCTTACAGACAAGCTGTGACCGTCTCCGGGAGCTGCATGTGTCA
GAGGTTTTCACCGTCATCACCGAAACGCGCGAGACGAAAGGGCCTCGTGATACGCCTATTTTTATAGGTT
AATGTCATGATAATAATGGTTTCTTAGACGTCAGGTGGCACTTTTCGGGGAAATGTGCGCGGAACCCCTA
TTTGTTTATTTTTCTAAATACATTCAAATATGTATCCGCTCATGAGACAATAACCCTGATAAATGCTTCA
ATAATATTGAAAAAGGAAGAGTATGAGTATTCAACATTTCCGTGTCGCCCTTATTCCCTTTTTTGCGGCA
TTTTGCCTTCCTGTTTTTGCTCACCCAGAAACGCTGGTGAAAGTAAAAGATGCTGAAGATCAGTTGGGTG
CACGAGTGGGTTACATCGAACTGGATCTCAACAGCGGTAAGATCCTTGAGAGTTTTCGCCCCGAAGAACG
TTTTCCAATGATGAGCACTTTTAAAGTTCTGCTATGTGGCGCGGTATTATCCCGTATTGACGCCGGGCAA
GAGCAACTCGGTCGCCGCATACACTATTCTCAGAATGACTTGGTTGAGTACTCACCAGTCACAGAAAAGC
ATCTTACGGATGGCATGACAGTAAGAGAATTATGCAGTGCTGCCATAACCATGAGTGATAACACTGCGGC
CAACTTACTTCTGACAACGATCGGAGGACCGAAGGAGCTAACCGCTTTTTTGCACAACATGGGGGATCAT
GTAACTCGCCTTGATCGTTGGGAACCGGAGCTGAATGAAGCCATACCAAACGACGAGCGTGACACCACGA
TGCCTGTAGCAATGGCAACAACGTTGCGCAAACTATTAACTGGCGAACTACTTACTCTAGCTTCCCGGCA
ACAATTAATAGACTGGATGGAGGCGGATAAAGTTGCAGGACCACTTCTGCGCTCGGCCCTTCCGGCTGGC
TGGTTTATTGCTGATAAATCTGGAGCCGGTGAGCGTGGGTCTCGCGGTATCATTGCAGCACTGGGGCCAG
ATGGTAAGCCCTCCCGTATCGTAGTTATCTACACGACGGGGAGTCAGGCAACTATGGATGAACGAAATAG
ACAGATCGCTGAGATAGGTGCCTCACTGATTAAGCATTGGTAACTGTCAGACCAAGTTTACTCATATATA
CTTTAGATTGATTTAAAACTTCATTTTTAATTTAAAAGGATCTAGGTGAAGATCCTTTTTGATAATCTCA
TGACCAAAATCCCTTAACGTGAGTTTTCGTTCCACTGAGCGTCAGACCCCGTAGAAAAGATCAAAGGATC
TTCTTGAGATCCTTTTTTTCTGCGCGTAATCTGCTGCTTGCAAACAAAAAAACCACCGCTACCAGCGGTG
GTTTGTTTGCCGGATCAAGAGCTACCAACTCTTTTTCCGAAGGTAACTGGCTTCAGCAGAGCGCAGATAC
CAAATACTGTTCTTCTAGTGTAGCCGTAGTTAGGCCACCACTTCAAGAACTCTGTAGCACCGCCTACATA
CCTCGCTCTGCTAATCCTGTTACCAGTGGCTGCTGCCAGTGGCGATAAGTCGTGTCTTACCGGGTTGGAC
TCAAGACGATAGTTACCGGATAAGGCGCAGCGGTCGGGCTGAACGGGGGGTTCGTGCACACAGCCCAGCT
TGGAGCGAACGACCTACACCGAACTGAGATACCTACAGCGTGAGCTATGAGAAAGCGCCACGCTTCCCGA
AGGGAGAAAGGCGGACAGGTATCCGGTAAGCGGCAGGGTCGGAACAGGAGAGCGCACGAGGGAGCTTCCA
GGGGGAAACGCCTGGTATCTTTATAGTCCTGTCGGGTTTCGCCACCTCTGACTTGAGCGTCGATTTTTGT
GATGCTCGTCAGGGGGGCGGAGCCTATGGAAAAACGCCAGCAACGCGGCCTTTTTACGGTTCCTGGCCTT
TTGCTGGCCTTTTGCTCACATGTTCTTTCCTGCGTTATCCCCTGATTCTGTGGATAACCGTATTACCGCC
TTTGAGTGAGCTGATACCGCTCGCCGCAGCCGAACGACCGAGCGCAGCGAGTCAGTGAGCGAGGAAGCGG
AAGAGCGCCCAATACGCAAACCGCCTCTCCCCGCGCGTTGGCCGATTCATTAATGCAGCTGGCACGACAG
GTTTCCCGACTGGAAAGCGGGCAGTGAGCGCAACGCAATTAATGTGAGTTAGCTCACTCATTAGGCACCC
CAGGCTTTACACTTTATGCTTCCGGCTCGTATGTTGTGTGGAATTGTGAGCGGATAACAATTTCACACAG
GAAACAGCTATGACATGATTACGAATTAA
