>Addgene plasmid #84491 | pRK5-Flag CASTOR1 ACT1 | addgene partial sequence | sequence record 163540 | LNCX 5'-AGCTCGTTTAGTGAACCGTCAGATC-3'
TCCACGCTGTTTTGACCTCCATAGAAGACACCGGGACCGATCCAGCCTCCGCGGCCGGGAACGGTGCATT
GGAACGCGGATTCCCCGTGCCAAGAGTGACGTAAGTACCGCCTATAGAGTCTATAGGCCCACCCCCTTGG
CTTCGTTAGAACGCGGCTACAATTAATACATAACCTTATGTATCATACACATACGATTTAGGTGACACTA
TAGAATAACATCCACTTTGCCTTTCTCTCCACAGGTGTCCACTCCCAGGTCCAACTGCACCTCGGTTCTA
TCGATTGAATTCACCATGGAAATGGACTACAAGGATGACGATGACAAGGGTGGTGGTGGTGGTGCGTCGA
CGATGGAGCTGCACATCCTAGAACACCGGGTGCGGGTGCTGAGCGTCGCCCGTCCCGGTCTCTGGCTCTA
CACCCACCCGCTCATCAAGCTGCTCTTCCTGCCCCGCCGCAGCCGGTGCAAGTTCTTCAGCCTGACGGAG
ACCCCTGAGGATTACACGCTTATGGTGGACGAGGAGGGCTTTAAAGAGCTGCCCCCATCTGAGTTCCTGC
AAGTAGCTGAGGCCACATGGCTGGTGCTGAACGTGTCGTCTCACAGCGGTGCGGCAGTGCAGGCTGCTGG
GGTCACCAAGATCGCCCGTTCGGTCATCGCGCCACTGGCCGAGCACCACGTGTCTGTGCTGATGCTGTCC
ACTTACCAGACGGACTTCATCCTGGTGCGGGAGCAGGACCTGTCCGTGGTGATCCACACGCTGGCCCAGG
AGTTCGACATTTACCGCGAGGTGGGCGGAGAGCCTGTGCCTGTGACGAGGGATGATTCCAGCAATGGCTT
TCCCCGCACTCAGCATGGGTGAGCGGCCGCTAAGTAAGTAAGGATCCCCAGCTTGGCCGCCATGGCCCAA
CTTGTTTATTGCAGCTTATAATGGTTACAAATAAAGCAATAGCATCACAAATTTCACAAATAAAGCATTT
TTTTCACTGCATTCTAGTTGTGGTTTGTCCAAACTCATCAATGTATCTTATCATGTCTGGATCGGGAATT
AATTCGGCGCA
