>Addgene plasmid #84491 | pRK5-Flag CASTOR1 ACT1 | addgene partial sequence | sequence record 163544 | SV40pA-R 5'-GAAATTTGTGATGCTATTGC-3'
AGCTGCAATAAACAAGTTGGGCCATGGCGGCCAAGCTGGGGATCCTTACTTACTTAGCGGCCGCTCACCC
ATGCTGAGTGCGGGGAAAGCCATTGCTGGAATCATCCCTCGTCACAGGCACAGGCTCTCCGCCCACCTCG
CGGTAAATGTCGAACTCCTGGGCCAGCGTGTGGATCACCACGGACAGGTCCTGCTCCCGCACCAGGATGA
AGTCCGTCTGGTAAGTGGACAGCATCAGCACAGACACGTGGTGCTCGGCCAGTGGCGCGATGACCGAACG
GGCGATCTTGGTGACCCCAGCAGCCTGCACTGCCGCACCGCTGTGAGACGACACGTTCAGCACCAGCCAT
GTGGCCTCAGCTACTTGCAGGAACTCAGATGGGGGCAGCTCTTTAAAGCCCTCCTCGTCCACCATAAGCG
TGTAATCCTCAGGGGTCTCCGTCAGGCTGAAGAACTTGCACCGGCTGCGGCGGGGCAGGAAGAGCAGCTT
GATGAGCGGGTGGGTGTAGAGCCAGAGACCGGGACGGGCGACGCTCAGCACCCGCACCCGGTGTTCTAGG
ATGTGCAGCTCCATCGTCGACGCACCACCACCACCACCCTTGTCATCGTCATCCTTGTAGTCCATTTCCA
TGGTGAATTCAATCGATAGAACCGAGGTGCAGTTGGACCTGGGAGTGGACACCTGTGGAGAGAAAGGCAA
AGTGGATGTTATTCTATAGTGTCACCTAAATCGTATGTGTATGATACATAAGGTTATGTATTAATTGTAG
CCGCGTTCTAACGAAGCCAAGGGGGTGGGCCTATAGACTCTATAGGCGGTACTTACGTCACTCTTGGCAC
GGGGAATCCGCGTTCCAATGCACCGTTCCCGGCCGCGGAGGCTGGATCGGTCCCGGTGTCTTCTATGGAG
GTCAAAACAGCGTGGATGGCGTCTCCAGGCGATCTGACGGTTCACTAAACGAGCTCTGCTTATATAGACC
TCCCACCGTACACGCCTACCGCCCATTTGCGTCAA
